Addgene plasmid #11339: pLexA::nud-1
Depositing lab: Guy Caldwell. Depositing organization: University of Alabama at Tuscaloosa.
Backbone
  Vector backbone: pLexA
  Backbone manufacturer: see pLexA map in "author's map"
  Backbone size w/o insert (bp): 5700
  Vector type: Yeast Expression
  Selectable markers: TRP1
Growth in bacteria
  Bacterial resistance: Ampicillin, 100 μg/mL
  Growth temperature: 37°C
  Growth strain: DH5alpha
  Copy number: High Copy
Gene/Insert
  Gene/Insert name: nud-1
  Species: C. elegans (nematode)
  Insert size (bp): 963
  GenBank ID: NM_067348
  Entrez Gene: nud-1 (a.k.a. CELE_F53A2.4)
  Tag / fusion protein: LexA DNA Binding Domain (N terminal on backbone)
  Cloning method: Restriction Enzyme; 5′ cloning site EcoRI (not destroyed); 3′ cloning site BamHI (not destroyed)
  Sequencing primers: 5′ LexA sequencing primer (CGTCAGCAGAGCTTCACCATTG)
Terms and licenses: Academic/Nonprofit Terms; Industry Terms: Not Available to Industry
Depositor comments: Full-length cDNA for C. elegans open-reading frame F53A2.4, encoding the nud-1 gene, cloned into the yeast two-hybrid DNA-binding domain vector pLexA. This vector can be used as the bait for a yeast two-hybrid screen. See "author's map" for picture of empty pLexA vector. Please note that Addgene's sequencing result differs from GenBank ID NM_067348, which indicates mutations in nud-1 are present at K136R, C220G and E235G. This plasmid is intended for use exclusively as a teaching resource as part of the Integrated Genomics Discovery-Based Laboratory Course. Addgene does not make any guarantee that the plasmid is suitable for research purposes.
How to cite: pLexA::nud-1 was a gift from Guy Caldwell (Addgene plasmid # 11339 ; http://n2t.net/addgene:11339 ; RRID:Addgene_11339)
