[The description below was written by a language model from this plasmid's Addgene catalogue record.]
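Description:
pLexA::nud-1 is a yeast expression plasmid built on the pLexA yeast two-hybrid DNA-binding-domain vector, a backbone of about 5.7 kb. It is propagated in E. coli as a high-copy plasmid under ampicillin selection and is maintained in yeast through the TRP1 auxotrophic marker, which allows transformants to grow without tryptophan. The record does not state the promoter driving the fusion or the yeast and bacterial replication origins; these details are left to the depositor's map of the empty vector.

The insert is the full-length cDNA (963 bp) of the Caenorhabditis elegans open reading frame F53A2.4, which encodes nud-1. It was cloned between EcoRI and BamHI sites, both of which are retained. The coding sequence lies downstream of the backbone-encoded LexA DNA-binding domain, so yeast produce an N-terminal LexA–NUD-1 fusion. In a LexA-based two-hybrid system this fusion acts as the bait. It binds LexA operator sites upstream of reporter genes, and the reporters are activated only when a prey protein fused to an activation domain interacts with NUD-1. The construct can therefore be used to screen libraries for NUD-1 binding partners or to test candidate interactions.

Repository sequencing differs from the reference GenBank entry, indicating three amino-acid substitutions in nud-1: K136R, C220G and E235G. The plasmid is intended solely as a teaching resource for a discovery-based genomics laboratory course, and its suitability for research is not guaranteed.
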