>Addgene plasmid #11339 | pLexA::nud-1 | addgene partial sequence | sequence record 18165 | 11339 with LexA
TGGAATTCTGTCTCAATATGAGCGATTCGACTCGGTGCTGCTCTCCATGGCCCAACAGCTGAGCGGCGGA
GTGCCTGAAATGCTTGATGTACTATTTGAATTTCTTTCGAGAAAGACGGATTTCTACAGTGGCGCTGGTG
TCGATCAAGCCCGGACCCTTCTCCTCGAAAAATTCGATAAACACGGTGGAAAGGCTATGAAGGAAGCTGA
AGAAGCCAAGAAACGGAAGGAAGAGCAGGAGAGGAAGCTTGCTGAACGAAGAGCTGCACAAAAAGCTAAG
GAAGAGGAAGAGTTCCGAAATGCGAAAGTCGTGGAAGTCACTGATGAGGAAGCGGCCGCGTTTGAAAAGG
AACAGGCTAAAAATTCTGTTGAAAATCTTGAAAAATTCGTCGATAACGAAGGAGAAACATCGAGAGACGC
TGAAGTCGAAGATGAGGACAGCAAGCTCATGAAACCAAATAGTGGAAATGGTGCGGATCTTGCCAAATAT
CAATGGACTCAAACACTCCAAGAACTCGAGGTGAAGATTCCAATTGCTGCTGGATTTGCTATCAAATCTC
GTGACGTTGTCGTCAAAATAGAGAAGACTTCAGTATCTGTCGGCCTGAAGAATCAAGCTCCGATTGTCGA
TGGAAAGTTGCCTCACGCCATTAAAGTAGAAAATGGCAACTGGGTAATCGAAAACGGGAAAGCGATTGTC
CTAACTCTCGGGAAGATCAATGATATGGAATGGTGGAATCGATTCCTTGATTCCGATCCTCCAATCAATA
CTA
